Addgene plasmid #87717: pCMV-Tag 3A/myc-M1S44L
Purpose: Expresses myc-M1S44L spastin isoform in mammalian cells
Depositing lab: Peter Baas. Publication: Evaluation of loss of function as an explanation for SPG4-based hereditary spastic paraplegia. Solowska JM, Garbern JY, Baas PW. Hum Mol Genet. 2010 Jul 15;19(14):2767-79. doi: 10.1093/hmg/ddq177. Epub 2010 Apr 29. PubMed 20430936.
Backbone
  Vector backbone: pCMV-Tag
  Backbone manufacturer: Stratagene
  Backbone size w/o insert (bp): 4300
  Vector type: Mammalian Expression
  Selectable markers: Neomycin (select with G418)
Growth in bacteria
  Bacterial resistance: Kanamycin, 50 μg/mL
  Growth temperature: 37°C
  Growth strain: DH5alpha
  Copy number: Unknown
Gene/Insert
  Gene/Insert name: SPAST
  Species: H. sapiens (human)
  Insert size (bp): 1848
  Mutation: M1 isoform; S44L
  GenBank ID: NM_014946
  Entrez Gene: SPAST (a.k.a. ADPSP, FSP2, SPG4)
  Promoter: CMV
  Tag / fusion protein: Myc (N terminal on insert)
  Cloning method: Restriction Enzyme; 5′ cloning site EcoRI (not destroyed); 3′ cloning site ApaI (not destroyed)
  Sequencing primers: 5′ T3; 3′ T7
Terms and licenses: Academic/Nonprofit Terms; Industry Terms: Not Available to Industry
How to cite: pCMV-Tag 3A/myc-M1S44L was a gift from Peter Baas (Addgene plasmid # 87717 ; http://n2t.net/addgene:87717 ; RRID:Addgene_87717)
