[The description below was written by a language model from this plasmid's Addgene catalogue record and pLannotate feature annotations shown in this document.]
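Description:
pCMV-Tag 3A/myc-M1S44L is a mammalian expression plasmid built on the Stratagene pCMV-Tag backbone (about 4.3 kb without insert; the sequenced construct is 6,133 nt). It carries a human SPAST cDNA of roughly 1.85 kb encoding the full-length M1 isoform of spastin with an S44L substitution. The insert was placed between the EcoRI and ApaI sites, both of which were retained. This puts it in frame behind a vector-encoded Myc epitope, so the protein carries an N-terminal Myc tag. The annotation software labels this tag as a fragment of a 3xMyc element, and its short span is consistent with a single epitope.

Transcription is driven by the human cytomegalovirus immediate early enhancer and promoter and terminated by an SV40 polyadenylation signal. Short SV40 small t intron and large T antigen fragments are annotated just upstream of that signal, most likely as part of the SV40-derived 3′ region. T3 and T7 phage promoters flank the cloning region and serve as sequencing primer sites.

One NeoR/KanR (Tn5 aminoglycoside phosphotransferase) gene provides selection in both hosts. A bacterial bla-type promoter expresses it for kanamycin resistance in E. coli, and the SV40 early promoter expresses it for G418 selection in mammalian cells, with an HSV TK polyadenylation signal downstream. A high-copy ColE1/pUC-type origin supports bacterial propagation, and an f1 origin allows production of single-stranded DNA.

The stated purpose is to express Myc-tagged M1 S44L spastin in mammalian cells. The associated study examined whether loss of function explains SPG4-based hereditary spastic paraplegia, the disorder linked to SPAST mutations. The Myc tag allows detection of the expressed variant with anti-Myc antibodies.
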