Features (pLannotate 1.2.2; 20 found; start..end, strand, type, name):
      1..304     +  enhancer       CMV enhancer: human cytomegalovirus immediate early enhancer
    305..508     +  promoter       CMV promoter: human cytomegalovirus (CMV) immediate early promoter
    554..572     +  promoter       T3 promoter: promoter for bacteriophage T3 RNA polymerase
    585..608     +  misc_feature   MCS (fragment): pBluescript multiple cloning site
    613..643     +  CDS            3xMyc (fragment): 3 tandem Myc epitope tags
    670..2514    +  CDS            SPAST: SPAST_HUMAN - Also known as ADPSP, FSP2, KIAA1083 From Homo sapiens (Human).
   2569..2587    -  promoter       T7 promoter: promoter for bacteriophage T7 RNA polymerase
   2597..2636    +  CDS            lacZα (fragment): LacZα fragment of β-galactosidase; lacZ fragment
   2646..2701    +  intron         small t intron (fragment): SV40 (simian virus 40) small t antigen intron
   2701..2838    +  CDS            large T antigen (fragment): large T antigen from SV40 (simian virus 40)
   2861..2982    +  polyA_signal   SV40 poly(A) signal: SV40 polyadenylation signal
   3016..3444    -  rep_origin     f1 ori (sequence partly withheld): f1 bacteriophage origin of replication; arrow indicates direction of (+) strand synthesis
   3471..3573    +  promoter       AmpR promoter: bla
   3577..3934    +  promoter       SV40 promoter: SV40 enhancer and early promoter
   3969..4763    +  CDS            NeoR/KanR: aminoglycoside phosphotransferase from Tn5; aph(3')-II (or nptII); confers resistance to neomycin, kanamycin, and G418 (Geneticin®)
   4784..4936    +  CDS            ble (fragment): BLE_KLEPN - Experimental evidence at protein level: Swiss-Prot protein existence level 1. Binding protein with a strong affinity to the bleomycin family of antibiotics. Binds to CL990; an antimitotic-antibiotic compound. From Klebsiella pneumoniae.
   4995..5042    +  polyA_signal   HSV TK poly(A) signal: herpes simplex virus thymidine kinase polyadenylation signal (Cole and Stacy, 1985)
   5133..5149    -  polyA_signal   bGH poly(A) signal (fragment): bovine growth hormone polyadenylation signal
   5371..5959    +  rep_origin     ori: high-copy-number ColE1/pMB1/pBR322/pUC origin of replication
   6074..6133    +  enhancer       CMV enhancer (fragment): human cytomegalovirus immediate early enhancer
>Addgene plasmid #87717 | pCMV-Tag 3A/myc-M1S44L | addgene full sequence | sequence record 173571 | Addgene NGS Result
CGTTACATAACTTACGGTAAATGGCCCGCCTGGCTGACCGCCCAACGACCCCCGCCCATTGACGTCAATA
ATGACGTATGTTCCCATAGTAACGCCAATAGGGACTTTCCATTGACGTCAATGGGTGGAGTATTTACGGT
AAACTGCCCACTTGGCAGTACATCAAGTGTATCATATGCCAAGTACGCCCCCTATTGACGTCAATGACGG
TAAATGGCCCGCCTGGCATTATGCCCAGTACATGACCTTATGGGACTTTCCTACTTGGCAGTACATCTAC
GTATTAGTCATCGCTATTACCATGGTGATGCGGTTTTGGCAGTACATCAATGGGCGTGGATAGCGGTTTG
ACTCACGGGGATTTCCAAGTCTCCACCCCATTGACGTCAATGGGAGTTTGTTTTGGCACCAAAATCAACG
GGACTTTCCAAAATGTCGTAACAACTCCGCCCCATTGACGCAAATGGGCGGTAGGCGTGTACGGTGGGAG
GTCTATATAAGCAGAGCTGGTTTAGTGAACCGTCAGATCCGCTAGCGATTACGCCAAGCTCGAAATTAAC
CCTCACTAAAGGGAACAAAAGCTGGAGCTCCACCGCGGTGGCGGCCGCCATGGAGCAGAAACTCATCTCT
GAAGAGGATCTGGCCCGGGCGGATCCCCCGGGCTGCAGGAATTCTCCGGGTGGACGAGGGAAGAAGAAAG
GCTCCGGCGGCGCCAGCAACCCGGTGCCTCCCAGGCCTCCGCCCCCTTGCCTGGCCCCCGCCCCTCCCGC
CGCCGGGCCGGCCCCTCCGCCCGAGTTGCCGCATAAGCGGAACCTGTACTATTTCTCCTACCCGCTGTTT
GTAGGCTTCGCGCTGCTGCGTTTGGTCGCCTTCCACCTGGGGCTCCTCTTCGTGTGGCTCTGCCAGCGCT
TCTCCCGCGCCCTCATGGCAGCCAAGAGGAGCTCCGGGGCCGCGCCAGCACCTGCCTCGGCCTCGGCCCC
GGCGCCGGTGCCGGGCGGCGAGGCCGAGCGCGTCCGAGTCTTCCACAAACAGGCCTTCGAGTACATCTCC
ATTGCCCTGCGCATCGATGAGGATGAGAAAGCAGGACAGAAGGAGCAAGCTGTGGAATGGTATAAGAAAG
GTATTGAAGAACTGGAAAAAGGAATAGCTGTTATAGTTACAGGACAAGGTGAACAGTGTGAAAGAGCTAG
ACGCCTTCAAGCTAAAATGATGACTAATTTGGTTATGGCCAAGGACCGCTTACAACTTCTAGAGAAGATG
CAACCAGTTTTGCCATTTTCCAAGTCACAAACGGACGTCTATAATGACAGTACTAACTTGGCATGCCGCA
ATGGACATCTCCAGTCAGAAAGTGGAGCTGTTCCAAAAAGAAAAGACCCCTTAACACACACTAGTAATTC
ACTGCCTCGTTCAAAAACAGTTATGAAAACTGGATCTGCAGGCCTTTCAGGCCACCATAGAGCACCTAGT
TACAGTGGTTTATCCATGGTTTCTGGAGTGAAACAGGGATCTGGTCCTGCTCCTACCACTCATAAGGGTA
CTCCGAAAACAAATAGGACAAATAAACCTTCTACCCCTACAACTGCTACTCGTAAGAAAAAAGACTTGAA
GAATTTTAGGAATGTGGACAGCAACCTTGCTAACCTTATAATGAATGAAATTGTGGACAATGGAACAGCT
GTTAAATTTGATGATATAGCTGGTCAAGACTTGGCAAAACAAGCATTGCAAGAAATTGTTATTCTTCCTT
CTCTGAGGCCTGAGTTGTTCACAGGGCTTAGAGCTCCTGCCAGAGGGCTGTTACTCTTTGGTCCACCTGG
GAATGGGAAGACAATGCTGGCTAAAGCAGTAGCTGCAGAATCGAATGCAACCTTCTTTAATATAAGTGCT
GCAAGTTTAACTTCAAAATACGTGGGAGAAGGAGAGAAATTGGTGAGGGCTCTTTTTGCTGTGGCTCGAG
AACTTCAACCTTCTATAATTTTTATAGATGAAGTTGATAGCCTTTTGTGTGAAAGAAGAGAAGGGGAGCA
CGATGCTAGTAGACGCCTAAAAACTGAATTTCTAATAGAATTTGATGGTGTACAGTCTGCTGGAGATGAC
AGAGTACTTGTAATGGGTGCAACTAATAGGCCACAAGAGCTTGATGAGGCTGTTCTCAGGCGTTTCATCA
AACGGGTATATGTGTCTTTACCAAATGAGGAGACAAGACTACTTTTGCTTAAAAATCTGTTATGTAAACA
AGGAAGTCCATTGACCCAAAAAGAACTAGCACAACTTGCTAGAATGACTGATGGATACTCAGGAAGTGAC
CTAACAGCTTTGGCAAAAGATGCAGCACTGGGTCCTATCCGAGAACTAAAACCAGAACAGGTGAAGAATA
TGTCTGCCAGTGAGATGAGAAATATTCGATTATCTGACTTCACTGAATCCTTGAAAAAAATAAAACGCAG
CGTCAGCCCTCAAACTTTAGAAGCGTACATACGTTGGAACAAGGACTTTGGAGATACCACTGTTTAAGGG
CCCGGTACCTTAATTAATTAAGGTACCAGGTAAGTGTACCCAATTCGCCCTATAGTGAGTCGTATTACAA
TTCACTCGATCGCCCTTCCCAACAGTTGCGCAGCCTGAATGGCGAATGGAGATCCAATTTTTAAGTGTAT
AATGTGTTAAACTACTGATTCTAATTGTTTGTGTATTTTAGATTCACAGTCCCAAGGCTCATTTCAGGCC
CCTCAGTCCTCACAGTCTGTTCATGATCATAATCAGCCATACCACATTTGTAGAGGTTTTACTTGCTTTA
AAAAACCTCCCACACCTCCCCCTGAACCTGAAACATAAAATGAATGCAATTGTTGTTGTTAACTTGTTTA
TTGCAGCTTATAATGGTTACAAATAAAGCAATAGCATCACAAATTTCACAAATAAAGCATTTTTTTCACT
GCATTCTAGTTGTGGTTTGTCCAAACTCATCAATGTATCTTAACGCGTAAATTGTAAGCGTTAATATTTT
GTTAAAATTCGCGTTAAATTTTTGTTAAATCAGCTCATTTTTTAACCAATAGGCCGAAATCGGCAAAATC
CCTTATAAATCAAAAGAATAGACCGAGATAGGGT
[37 nt withheld, positions 3115-3151]
AAAGAACGTGGACTCCAACGTCAAAGG
[49 nt withheld, positions 3179-3227]
T
[91 nt withheld, positions 3229-3319]
G
[124 nt withheld, positions 3321-3444]
CAGGTGGCACTTTTCGGGGAAATGTGCGCGGAACCCCTATTTGTTTATTTTTCTAAATACATTCAAATAT
GTATCCGCTCATGAGACAATAACCCTGATAAATGCTTCAATAATATTGAAAAAGGAAGAATCCTGAGGCG
GAAAGAACCAGCTGTGGAATGTGTGTCAGTTAGGGTGTGGAAAGTCCCCAGGCTCCCCAGCAGGCAGAAG
TATGCAAAGCATGCATCTCAATTAGTCAGCAACCAGGTGTGGAAAGTCCCCAGGCTCCCCAGCAGGCAGA
AGTATGCAAAGCATGCATCTCAATTAGTCAGCAACCATAGTCCCGCCCCTAACTCCGCCCATCCCGCCCC
TAACTCCGCCCAGTTCCGCCCATTCTCCGCCCCATGGCTGACTAATTTTTTTTATTTATGCAGAGGCCGA
GGCCGCCTCGGCCTCTGAGCTATTCCAGAAGTAGTGAGGAGGCTTTTTTGGAGGCCTAGGCTTTTGCAAA
GATCGATCAAGAGACAGGATGAGGATCGTTTCGCATGATTGAACAAGATGGATTGCACGCAGGTTCTCCG
GCCGCTTGGGTGGAGAGGCTATTCGGCTATGACTGGGCACAACAGACAATCGGCTGCTCTGATGCCGCCG
TGTTCCGGCTGTCAGCGCAGGGGCGCCCGGTTCTTTTTGTCAAGACCGACCTGTCCGGTGCCCTGAATGA
ACTGCAAGACGAGGCAGCGCGGCTATCGTGGCTGGCCACGACGGGCGTTCCTTGCGCAGCTGTGCTCGAC
GTTGTCACTGAAGCGGGAAGGGACTGGCTGCTATTGGGCGAAGTGCCGGGGCAGGATCTCCTGTCATCTC
ACCTTGCTCCTGCCGAGAAAGTATCCATCATGGCTGATGCAATGCGGCGGCTGCATACGCTTGATCCGGC
TACCTGCCCATTCGACCACCAAGCGAAACATCGCATCGAGCGAGCACGTACTCGGATGGAAGCCGGTCTT
GTCGATCAGGATGATCTGGACGAAGAACATCAGGGGCTCGCGCCAGCCGAACTGTTCGCCAGGCTCAAGG
CGAGCATGCCCGACGGCGAGGATCTCGTCGTGACCCATGGCGATGCCTGCTTGCCGAATATCATGGTGGA
AAATGGCCGCTTTTCTGGATTCATCGACTGTGGCCGGCTGGGTGTGGCGGACCGCTATCAGGACATAGCG
TTGGCTACCCGTGATATTGCTGAAGAACTTGGCGGCGAATGGGCTGACCGCTTCCTCGTGCTTTACGGTA
TCGCCGCTCCCGATTCGCAGCGCATCGCCTTCTATCGCCTTCTTGACGAGTTCTTCTGAGCGGGACTCTG
GGGTTCGAAATGACCGACCAAGCGACGCCCAACCTGCCATCACGAGATTTCGATTCCACCGCCGCCTTCT
ATGAAAGGTTGGGCTTCGGAATCGTTTTCCGGGACGCCGGCTGGATGATCCTCCAGCGCGGGGATCTCAT
GCTGGAGTTCTTCGCCCACCCTAGGGGGAGGCTAACTGAAACACGGAAGGAGACAATACCGGAAGGAACC
CGCGCTATGACGGCAATAAAAAGACAGAATAAAACGCACGGTGTTGGGTCGTTTGTTCATAAACGCGGGG
TTCGGTCCCAGGGCTGGCACTCTGTCGATACCCCACCGAGACCCCATTGGGGCCAATACGCCCGCGTTTC
TTCCTTTTCCCCACCCCACCCCCCAAGTTCGGGTGAAGGCCCAGGGCTCGCAGCCAACGTCGGGGCGGCA
GGCCCTGCCATAGCCTCAGGTTACTCATATATACTTTAGATTGATTTAAAACTTCATTTTTAATTTAAAA
GGATCTAGGTGAAGATCCTTTTTGATAATCTCATGACCAAAATCCCTTAACGTGAGTTTTCGTTCCACTG
AGCGTCAGACCCCGTAGAAAAGATCAAAGGATCTTCTTGAGATCCTTTTTTTCTGCGCGTAATCTGCTGC
TTGCAAACAAAAAAACCACCGCTACCAGCGGTGGTTTGTTTGCCGGATCAAGAGCTACCAACTCTTTTTC
CGAAGGTAACTGGCTTCAGCAGAGCGCAGATACCAAATACTGTTCTTCTAGTGTAGCCGTAGTTAGGCCA
CCACTTCAAGAACTCTGTAGCACCGCCTACATACCTCGCTCTGCTAATCCTGTTACCAGTGGCTGCTGCC
AGTGGCGATAAGTCGTGTCTTACCGGGTTGGACTCAAGACGATAGTTACCGGATAAGGCGCAGCGGTCGG
GCTGAACGGGGGGTTCGTGCACACAGCCCAGCTTGGAGCGAACGACCTACACCGAACTGAGATACCTACA
GCGTGAGCTATGAGAAAGCGCCACGCTTCCCGAAGGGAGAAAGGCGGACAGGTATCCGGTAAGCGGCAGG
GTCGGAACAGGAGAGCGCACGAGGGAGCTTCCAGGGGGAAACGCCTGGTATCTTTATAGTCCTGTCGGGT
TTCGCCACCTCTGACTTGAGCGTCGATTTTTGTGATGCTCGTCAGGGGGGCGGAGCCTATGGAAAAACGC
CAGCAACGCGGCCTTTTTACGGTTCCTGGCCTTTTGCTGGCCTTTTGCTCACATGTTCTTTCCTGCGTTA
TCCCCTGATTCTGTGGATAACCGTATTACCGCCATGCATTAGTTATTAATAGTAATCAATTACGGGGTCA
TTAGTTCATAGCCCATATATGGAGTTCCG
